Addgene plasmid #77894: SIK1 gRNA (BRDN0001146021)
Purpose: 3rd generation lentiviral gRNA plasmid targeting human SIK1
Depositing lab: John Doench & David Root. Depositing organization: Broad Institute. Publication: Optimized sgRNA design to maximize activity and minimize off-target effects of CRISPR-Cas9. Doench JG, Fusi N, Sullender M, Hegde M, Vaimberg EW, Donovan KF, Smith I, Tothova Z, Wilen C, Orchard R, Virgin HW, Listgarten J, Root DE. Nat Biotechnol. 2016 Jan 18. doi: 10.1038/nbt.3437. PubMed 26780180.
Backbone
  Vector backbone: lentiGuide-Puro
  Backbone manufacturer: Zhang Lab (Addgene plasmid # 52963)
  Vector type: Mammalian Expression, Lentiviral, CRISPR
  Selectable markers: Puromycin
Growth in bacteria
  Bacterial resistance: Ampicillin, 100 μg/mL
  Growth temperature: 37°C
  Growth strain: DH5alpha
  Copy number: High Copy
Gene/Insert
  Gene/Insert name: SIK1 (alt names: SIK1; NM_173354.3)
  gRNA/shRNA sequence: CCGGGGACACTTACATGGCG
  Species: H. sapiens (human)
  Entrez Gene: SIK1 (a.k.a. DEE30, MSK, SIK, SIK-1, SIK1B, SNF1LK)
  Promoter: hU6
  Cloning method: Unknown
  Sequencing primers: 5′ U6-F; 3′ pS2-R
Terms and licenses: Academic/Nonprofit Terms; Industry Terms: Not Available to Industry
Depositor comments: The gRNA was designed to target the following Genbank reference sequence(s): NM_173354.3. Note that this plasmid does NOT contain Cas9. It should be used in conjunction with lentiCas9-Blast (Addgene #52962) or otherwise with cell lines already expressing Cas9. Browse the full kinome gRNA library at http://www.addgene.org/pooled-library/broadgpp-human-kinome/ or visit http://www.broadinstitute.org/rnai/public/ for detailed protocols and information.
How to cite: SIK1 gRNA (BRDN0001146021) was a gift from John Doench & David Root (Addgene plasmid # 77894 ; http://n2t.net/addgene:77894 ; RRID:Addgene_77894)
