[The description below was written by a language model from this plasmid's Addgene catalogue record and pLannotate feature annotations shown in this document.]
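Description:
SIK1 gRNA (BRDN0001146021) is a third-generation lentiviral guide RNA plasmid built on the lentiGuide-Puro backbone, designed to direct Streptococcus pyogenes Cas9 to the human SIK1 gene, a kinase also known as SNF1LK or MSK. It belongs to a human kinome gRNA collection. In bacteria it is maintained as a high-copy plasmid through a ColE1/pUC-type origin and selected with ampicillin via the β-lactamase gene. The backbone also carries an f1 origin, an SV40 origin and polyadenylation signal, and remnants of lac and T7/T3 cloning elements.

The lentiviral transfer cassette begins with an RSV promoter fused to a truncated HIV-1 5' LTR, which drives Tat-independent production of the genomic RNA in packaging cells. This is followed by the Ψ packaging signal with a partial gag sequence, and the RRE for Rev-dependent nuclear export. Within the proviral region, a human U6 RNA polymerase III promoter transcribes the SIK1-specific spacer joined to the SpCas9 gRNA scaffold, with a cPPT/CTS lying downstream of it. A separate EF-1α core promoter with its intron A expresses puromycin N-acetyltransferase, allowing selection of transduced mammalian cells. A WPRE enhances transcript expression, and the ΔU3 3' LTR makes the integrated provirus self-inactivating.

The plasmid does not encode Cas9, so it must be paired with a separate Cas9 expression vector such as lentiCas9-Blast or used in cells that already express Cas9. Its typical application is CRISPR-mediated disruption of SIK1 in human cells following lentiviral delivery and puromycin selection.
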