Features (pLannotate 1.2.2; 29 found; start..end, strand, type, name):
     14..80      +  CDS            small t antigen (fragment): SV40 (simian virus 40) small t antigen
    106..317     +  promoter       EF-1α core promoter: core promoter for human elongation factor EF-1α
    318..1256    +  intron         EF-1α intron A: intron upstream of the start codon of human EF-1α
   1278..1877    +  CDS            PuroR (fragment): puromycin N-acetyltransferase; pac from Streptomyces; confers resistance to puromycin
   1893..2481    +  misc_feature   WPRE: woodchuck hepatitis virus posttranscriptional regulatory element
   2532..2551    +  misc_feature   cPPT/CTS (fragment): central polypurine tract and central termination sequence of HIV-1
   2553..2786    +  LTR            3' LTR (ΔU3): self-inactivating 3' long terminal repeat (LTR) from HIV-1
   2864..2985    +  polyA_signal   SV40 poly(A) signal: SV40 polyadenylation signal
   3025..3160    +  rep_origin     SV40 ori: SV40 origin of replication
   3181..3199    -  promoter       T7 promoter: promoter for bacteriophage T7 RNA polymerase
   3207..3362    +  CDS            lacZα (fragment): LacZα fragment of β-galactosidase; lacZ fragment
   3367..3795    +  rep_origin     f1 ori (sequence partly withheld): f1 bacteriophage origin of replication; arrow indicates direction of (+) strand synthesis
   3848..3952    +  promoter       AmpR promoter: bla
   3953..4813    +  CDS            AmpR: β-lactamase; bla; confers resistance to ampicillin, carbenicillin, and related antibiotics
   4984..5572    +  rep_origin     ori: high-copy-number ColE1/pMB1/pBR322/pUC origin of replication
   5755..5847    +  CDS            lacI (fragment): lac repressor; lacI; The lac repressor binds to the lac operator to inhibit transcription in E. coli. This inhibition can be relieved by adding lactose or isopropyl-β-D-thiogalactopyranoside (IPTG).
   5860..5881    +  protein_bind   CAP binding site: CAP binding activates transcription in the presence of cAMP. E. coli catabolite activator protein
   5896..5926    +  promoter       lac promoter: promoter for the E. coli lac operon
   5934..5950    +  protein_bind   lac operator: The lac repressor binds to the lac operator to inhibit transcription in E. coli. This inhibition can be relieved by adding lactose or isopropyl-β-D-thiogalactopyranoside (IPTG). lac repressor encoded by lacI
   5995..6013    +  promoter       T3 promoter: promoter for bacteriophage T3 RNA polymerase
   6041..6267    +  promoter       RSV promoter: Rous sarcoma virus enhancer/promoter
   6268..6448    +  LTR            5' LTR (truncated): truncated 5' long terminal repeat (LTR) from HIV-1
   6495..6620    +  misc_feature   HIV-1 Ψ: packaging signal of human immunodeficiency virus type 1
   6604..6967    +  CDS            HIV-1 gag (fragment): gag protein from human immunodeficiency virus 1; gag
   7113..7346    +  misc_feature   RRE: The Rev response element (RRE) of HIV-1 allows for Rev-dependent mRNA export from the nucleus to the cytoplasm.
   7723..7749    +  CDS            Rev (fragment): human immunodeficiency virus 1 (HIV-1) Rev protein; rev; enhances nuclear export of unspliced and incompletely spliced viral mRNAs
   7753..7993    +  promoter       U6 promoter: RNA polymerase III promoter for human U6 snRNA
   8023..8098    +  misc_RNA       gRNA scaffold: guide RNA scaffold for the Streptococcus pyogenes CRISPR/Cas9 system
   8154..8271    +  misc_feature   cPPT/CTS: central polypurine tract and central termination sequence of HIV-1
>Addgene plasmid #77894 | SIK1 gRNA (BRDN0001146021) | addgene full sequence | sequence record 188604 | Addgene Assembled Sequence
CCCGGGTGCAAAGATGGATAAAGTTTTAAACAGAGAGGAATCTTTGCAGCTAATGGACCTTCTAGGTCTT
GAAAGGAGTGGGAATTGGCTCCGGTGCCCGTCAGTGGGCAGAGCGCACATCGCCCACAGTCCCCGAGAAG
TTGGGGGGAGGGGTCGGCAATTGATCCGGTGCCTAGAGAAGGTGGCGCGGGGTAAACTGGGAAAGTGATG
TCGTGTACTGGCTCCGCCTTTTTCCCGAGGGTGGGGGAGAACCGTATATAAGTGCAGTAGTCGCCGTGAA
CGTTCTTTTTCGCAACGGGTTTGCCGCCAGAACACAGGTAAGTGCCGTGTGTGGTTCCCGCGGGCCTGGC
CTCTTTACGGGTTATGGCCCTTGCGTGCCTTGAATTACTTCCACCTGGCTGCAGTACGTGATTCTTGATC
CCGAGCTTCGGGTTGGAAGTGGGTGGGAGAGTTCGAGGCCTTGCGCTTAAGGAGCCCCTTCGCCTCGTGC
TTGAGTTGAGGCCTGGCCTGGGCGCTGGGGCCGCCGCGTGCGAATCTGGTGGCACCTTCGCGCCTGTCTC
GCTGCTTTCGATAAGTCTCTAGCCATTTAAAATTTTTGATGACCTGCTGCGACGCTTTTTTTCTGGCAAG
ATAGTCTTGTAAATGCGGGCCAAGATCTGCACACTGGTATTTCGGTTTTTGGGGCCGCGGGCGGCGACGG
GGCCCGTGCGTCCCAGCGCACATGTTCGGCGAGGCGGGGCCTGCGAGCGCGGCCACCGAGAATCGGACGG
GGGTAGTCTCAAGCTGGCCGGCCTGCTCTGGTGCCTGGCCTCGCGCCGCCGTGTATCGCCCCGCCCTGGG
CGGCAAGGCTGGCCCGGTCGGCACCAGTTGCGTGAGCGGAAAGATGGCCGCTTCCCGGCCCTGCTGCAGG
GAGCTCAAAATGGAGGACGCGGCGCTCGGGAGAGCGGGCGGGTGAGTCACCCACACAAAGGAAAAGGGCC
TTTCCGTCCTCAGCCGTCGCTTCATGTGACTCCACGGAGTACCGGGCGCCGTCCAGGCACCTCGATTAGT
TCTCGAGCTTTTGGAGTACGTCGTCTTTAGGTTGGGGGGAGGGGTTTTATGCGATGGAGTTTCCCCACAC
TGAGTGGGTGGAGACTGAAGTTAGGCCAGCTTGGCACTTGATGTAATTCTCCTTGGAATTTGCCCTTTTT
GAGTTTGGATCTTGGTTCATTCTCAAGCCTCAGACAGTGGTTCAAAGTTTTTTTCTTCCATTTCAGGTGT
CGTGACGTACGGCCACCATGACCGAGTACAAGCCCACGGTGCGCCTCGCCACCCGCGACGACGTCCCCAG
GGCCGTACGCACCCTCGCCGCCGCGTTCGCCGACTACCCCGCCACGCGCCACACCGTCGATCCGGACCGC
CACATCGAGCGGGTCACCGAGCTGCAAGAACTCTTCCTCACGCGCGTCGGGCTCGACATCGGCAAGGTGT
GGGTCGCGGACGACGGCGCCGCCGTGGCGGTCTGGACCACGCCGGAGAGCGTCGAAGCGGGGGCGGTGTT
CGCCGAGATCGGCCCGCGCATGGCCGAGTTGAGCGGTTCCCGGCTGGCCGCGCAGCAACAGATGGAAGGC
CTCCTGGCGCCGCACCGGCCCAAGGAGCCCGCGTGGTTCCTGGCCACCGTCGGAGTCTCGCCCGACCACC
AGGGCAAGGGTCTGGGCAGCGCCGTCGTGCTCCCCGGAGTGGAGGCGGCCGAGCGCGCCGGGGTGCCCGC
CTTCCTGGAGACCTCCGCGCCCCGCAACCTCCCCTTCTACGAGCGGCTCGGCTTCACCGTCACCGCCGAC
GTCGAGGTGCCCGAAGGACCGCGCACCTGGTGCATGACCCGCAAGCCCGGTGCCTGAACGCGTTAAGTCG
ACAATCAACCTCTGGATTACAAAATTTGTGAAAGATTGACTGGTATTCTTAACTATGTTGCTCCTTTTAC
GCTATGTGGATACGCTGCTTTAATGCCTTTGTATCATGCTATTGCTTCCCGTATGGCTTTCATTTTCTCC
TCCTTGTATAAATCCTGGTTGCTGTCTCTTTATGAGGAGTTGTGGCCCGTTGTCAGGCAACGTGGCGTGG
TGTGCACTGTGTTTGCTGACGCAACCCCCACTGGTTGGGGCATTGCCACCACCTGTCAGCTCCTTTCCGG
GACTTTCGCTTTCCCCCTCCCTATTGCCACGGCGGAACTCATCGCCGCCTGCCTTGCCCGCTGCTGGACA
GGGGCTCGGCTGTTGGGCACTGACAATTCCGTGGTGTTGTCGGGGAAATCATCGTCCTTTCCTTGGCTGC
TCGCCTGTGTTGCCACCTGGATTCTGCGCGGGACGTCCTTCTGCTACGTCCCTTCGGCCCTCAATCCAGC
GGACCTTCCTTCCCGCGGCCTGCTGCCGGCTCTGCGGCCTCTTCCGCGTCTTCGCCTTCGCCCTCAGACG
AGTCGGATCTCCCTTTGGGCCGCCTCCCCGCGTCGACTTTAAGACCAATGACTTACAAGGCAGCTGTAGA
TCTTAGCCACTTTTTAAAAGAAAAGGGGGGACTGGAAGGGCTAATTCACTCCCAACGAAGACAAGATCTG
CTTTTTGCTTGTACTGGGTCTCTCTGGTTAGACCAGATCTGAGCCTGGGAGCTCTCTGGCTAACTAGGGA
ACCCACTGCTTAAGCCTCAATAAAGCTTGCCTTGAGTGCTTCAAGTAGTGTGTGCCCGTCTGTTGTGTGA
CTCTGGTAACTAGAGATCCCTCAGACCCTTTTAGTCAGTGTGGAAAATCTCTAGCAGTACGTATAGTAGT
TCATGTCATCTTATTATTCAGTATTTATAACTTGCAAAGAAATGAATATCAGAGAGTGAGAGGAACTTGT
TTATTGCAGCTTATAATGGTTACAAATAAAGCAATAGCATCACAAATTTCACAAATAAAGCATTTTTTTC
ACTGCATTCTAGTTGTGGTTTGTCCAAACTCATCAATGTATCTTATCATGTCTGGCTCTAGCTATCCCGC
CCCTAACTCCGCCCATCCCGCCCCTAACTCCGCCCAGTTCCGCCCATTCTCCGCCCCATGGCTGACTAAT
TTTTTTTATTTATGCAGAGGCCGAGGCCGCCTCGGCCTCTGAGCTATTCCAGAAGTAGTGAGGAGGCTTT
TTTGGAGGCCTAGGGACGTACCCAATTCGCCCTATAGTGAGTCGTATTACGCGCGCTCACTGGCCGTCGT
TTTACAACGTCGTGACTGGGAAAACCCTGGCGTTACCCAACTTAATCGCCTTGCAGCACATCCCCCTTTC
GCCAGCTGGCGTAATAGCGAAGAGGCCCGCACCGATCGCCCTTCCCAACAGTTGCGCAGCCTGAATGGCG
AATGGG
[124 nt withheld, positions 3367-3490]
C
[91 nt withheld, positions 3492-3582]
A
[49 nt withheld, positions 3584-3632]
CCTTTGACGTTGGAGTCCACGTTCTTT
[37 nt withheld, positions 3660-3696]
ACCCTATCTCGGTCTATTCTTTTGATTTATAAGGGATTTTGCCGATTTCGGCCTATTGGTTAAAAAATGA
GCTGATTTAACAAAAATTTAACGCGAATTTTAACAAAATATTAACGCTTACAATTTAGGTGGCACTTTTC
GGGGAAATGTGCGCGGAACCCCTATTTGTTTATTTTTCTAAATACATTCAAATATGTATCCGCTCATGAG
ACAATAACCCTGATAAATGCTTCAATAATATTGAAAAAGGAAGAGTATGAGTATTCAACATTTCCGTGTC
GCCCTTATTCCCTTTTTTGCGGCATTTTGCCTTCCTGTTTTTGCTCACCCAGAAACGCTGGTGAAAGTAA
AAGATGCTGAAGATCAGTTGGGTGCACGAGTGGGTTACATCGAACTGGATCTCAACAGCGGTAAGATCCT
TGAGAGTTTTCGCCCCGAAGAACGTTTTCCAATGATGAGCACTTTTAAAGTTCTGCTATGTGGCGCGGTA
TTATCCCGTATTGACGCCGGGCAAGAGCAACTCGGTCGCCGCATACACTATTCTCAGAATGACTTGGTTG
AGTACTCACCAGTCACAGAAAAGCATCTTACGGATGGCATGACAGTAAGAGAATTATGCAGTGCTGCCAT
AACCATGAGTGATAACACTGCGGCCAACTTACTTCTGACAACGATCGGAGGACCGAAGGAGCTAACCGCT
TTTTTGCACAACATGGGGGATCATGTAACTCGCCTTGATCGTTGGGAACCGGAGCTGAATGAAGCCATAC
CAAACGACGAGCGTGACACCACGATGCCTGTAGCAATGGCAACAACGTTGCGCAAACTATTAACTGGCGA
ACTACTTACTCTAGCTTCCCGGCAACAATTAATAGACTGGATGGAGGCGGATAAAGTTGCAGGACCACTT
CTGCGCTCGGCCCTTCCGGCTGGCTGGTTTATTGCTGATAAATCTGGAGCCGGTGAGCGTGGGTCTCGCG
GTATCATTGCAGCACTGGGGCCAGATGGTAAGCCCTCCCGTATCGTAGTTATCTACACGACGGGGAGTCA
GGCAACTATGGATGAACGAAATAGACAGATCGCTGAGATAGGTGCCTCACTGATTAAGCATTGGTAACTG
TCAGACCAAGTTTACTCATATATACTTTAGATTGATTTAAAACTTCATTTTTAATTTAAAAGGATCTAGG
TGAAGATCCTTTTTGATAATCTCATGACCAAAATCCCTTAACGTGAGTTTTCGTTCCACTGAGCGTCAGA
CCCCGTAGAAAAGATCAAAGGATCTTCTTGAGATCCTTTTTTTCTGCGCGTAATCTGCTGCTTGCAAACA
AAAAAACCACCGCTACCAGCGGTGGTTTGTTTGCCGGATCAAGAGCTACCAACTCTTTTTCCGAAGGTAA
CTGGCTTCAGCAGAGCGCAGATACCAAATACTGTTCTTCTAGTGTAGCCGTAGTTAGGCCACCACTTCAA
GAACTCTGTAGCACCGCCTACATACCTCGCTCTGCTAATCCTGTTACCAGTGGCTGCTGCCAGTGGCGAT
AAGTCGTGTCTTACCGGGTTGGACTCAAGACGATAGTTACCGGATAAGGCGCAGCGGTCGGGCTGAACGG
GGGGTTCGTGCACACAGCCCAGCTTGGAGCGAACGACCTACACCGAACTGAGATACCTACAGCGTGAGCT
ATGAGAAAGCGCCACGCTTCCCGAAGGGAGAAAGGCGGACAGGTATCCGGTAAGCGGCAGGGTCGGAACA
GGAGAGCGCACGAGGGAGCTTCCAGGGGGAAACGCCTGGTATCTTTATAGTCCTGTCGGGTTTCGCCACC
TCTGACTTGAGCGTCGATTTTTGTGATGCTCGTCAGGGGGGCGGAGCCTATGGAAAAACGCCAGCAACGC
GGCCTTTTTACGGTTCCTGGCCTTTTGCTGGCCTTTTGCTCACATGTTCTTTCCTGCGTTATCCCCTGAT
TCTGTGGATAACCGTATTACCGCCTTTGAGTGAGCTGATACCGCTCGCCGCAGCCGAACGACCGAGCGCA
GCGAGTCAGTGAGCGAGGAAGCGGAAGAGCGCCCAATACGCAAACCGCCTCTCCCCGCGCGTTGGCCGAT
TCATTAATGCAGCTGGCACGACAGGTTTCCCGACTGGAAAGCGGGCAGTGAGCGCAACGCAATTAATGTG
AGTTAGCTCACTCATTAGGCACCCCAGGCTTTACACTTTATGCTTCCGGCTCGTATGTTGTGTGGAATTG
TGAGCGGATAACAATTTCACACAGGAAACAGCTATGACCATGATTACGCCAAGCGCGCAATTAACCCTCA
CTAAAGGGAACAAAAGCTGGAGCTGCAAGCTTAATGTAGTCTTATGCAATACTCTTGTAGTCTTGCAACA
TGGTAACGATGAGTTAGCAACATGCCTTACAAGGAGAGAAAAAGCACCGTGCATGCCGATTGGTGGAAGT
AAGGTGGTACGATCGTGCCTTATTAGGAAGGCAACAGACGGGTCTGACATGGATTGGACGAACCACTGAA
TTGCCGCATTGCAGAGATATTGTATTTAAGTGCCTAGCTCGATACATAAACGGGTCTCTCTGGTTAGACC
AGATCTGAGCCTGGGAGCTCTCTGGCTAACTAGGGAACCCACTGCTTAAGCCTCAATAAAGCTTGCCTTG
AGTGCTTCAAGTAGTGTGTGCCCGTCTGTTGTGTGACTCTGGTAACTAGAGATCCCTCAGACCCTTTTAG
TCAGTGTGGAAAATCTCTAGCAGTGGCGCCCGAACAGGGACTTGAAAGCGAAAGGGAAACCAGAGGAGCT
CTCTCGACGCAGGACTCGGCTTGCTGAAGCGCGCACGGCAAGAGGCGAGGGGCGGCGACTGGTGAGTACG
CCAAAAATTTTGACTAGCGGAGGCTAGAAGGAGAGAGATGGGTGCGAGAGCGTCAGTATTAAGCGGGGGA
GAATTAGATCGCGATGGGAAAAAATTCGGTTAAGGCCAGGGGGAAAGAAAAAATATAAATTAAAACATAT
AGTATGGGCAAGCAGGGAGCTAGAACGATTCGCAGTTAATCCTGGCCTGTTAGAAACATCAGAAGGCTGT
AGACAAATACTGGGACAGCTACAACCATCCCTTCAGACAGGATCAGAAGAACTTAGATCATTATATAATA
CAGTAGCAACCCTCTATTGTGTGCATCAAAGGATAGAGATAAAAGACACCAAGGAAGCTTTAGACAAGAT
AGAGGAAGAGCAAAACAAAAGTAAGACCACCGCACAGCAAGCGGCCGCTGATCTTCAGACCTGGAGGAGG
AGATATGAGGGACAATTGGAGAAGTGAATTATATAAATATAAAGTAGTAAAAATTGAACCATTAGGAGTA
GCACCCACCAAGGCAAAGAGAAGAGTGGTGCAGAGAGAAAAAAGAGCAGTGGGAATAGGAGCTTTGTTCC
TTGGGTTCTTGGGAGCAGCAGGAAGCACTATGGGCGCAGCGTCAATGACGCTGACGGTACAGGCCAGACA
ATTATTGTCTGGTATAGTGCAGCAGCAGAACAATTTGCTGAGGGCTATTGAGGCGCAACAGCATCTGTTG
CAACTCACAGTCTGGGGCATCAAGCAGCTCCAGGCAAGAATCCTGGCTGTGGAAAGATACCTAAAGGATC
AACAGCTCCTGGGGATTTGGGGTTGCTCTGGAAAACTCATTTGCACCACTGCTGTGCCTTGGAATGCTAG
TTGGAGTAATAAATCTCTGGAACAGATTTGGAATCACACGACCTGGATGGAGTGGGACAGAGAAATTAAC
AATTACACAAGCTTAATACACTCCTTAATTGAAGAATCGCAAAACCAGCAAGAAAAGAATGAACAAGAAT
TATTGGAATTAGATAAATGGGCAAGTTTGTGGAATTGGTTTAACATAACAAATTGGCTGTGGTATATAAA
ATTATTCATAATGATAGTAGGAGGCTTGGTAGGTTTAAGAATAGTTTTTGCTGTACTTTCTATAGTGAAT
AGAGTTAGGCAGGGATATTCACCATTATCGTTTCAGACCCACCTCCCAACCCCGAGGGGACCCAGAGAGG
GCCTATTTCCCATGATTCCTTCATATTTGCATATACGATACAAGGCTGTTAGAGAGATAATTAGAATTAA
TTTGACTGTAAACACAAAGATATTAGTACAAAATACGTGACGTAGAAAGTAATAATTTCTTGGGTAGTTT
GCAGTTTTAAAATTATGTTTTAAAATGGACTATCATATGCTTACCGTAACTTGAAAGTATTTCGATTTCT
TGGCTTTATATATCTTGTGGAAAGGACGAAACACCGCCGGGGACACTTACATGGCGGTTTTAGAGCTAGA
AATAGCAAGTTAAAATAAGGCTAGTCCGTTATCAACTTGAAAAAGTGGCACCGAGTCGGTGCTTTTTTAA
GCTTGGCGTAACTAGATCTTGAGACAAATGGCAGTATTCATCCACAATTTTAAAAGAAAAGGGGGGATTG
GGGGGTACAGTGCAGGGGAAAGAATAGTAGACATAATAGCAACAGACATACAAACTAAAGAATTACAAAA
ACAAATTACAAAAATTCAAAATTTTCGGGTTTATTACAGGGACAGCAGAGATCCACTTTGGCGCCGGCTC
GAGGGGG
