>Addgene plasmid #77894 | SIK1 gRNA (BRDN0001146021) | depositor partial sequence | sequence record 145354 | Target Sequence
CCGGGGACACTTACATGGCG
