>Addgene plasmid #77894 | SIK1 gRNA (BRDN0001146021) | addgene partial sequence | sequence record 188603 | hU6-F
GAAAGTAATAATTTCTTGGGTAGTTTGCAGTTTTAAAATTATGTTTTAAAATGGACTATCATATGCTTAC
CGTAACTTGAAAGTATTTCGATTTCTTGGCTTTATATATCTTGTGGAAAGGACGAAACACCGCCGGGGAC
ACTTACATGGCGGTTTTAGAGCTAGAAATAGCAAGTTAAAATAAGGCTAGTCCGTTATCAACTTGAAAAA
GTGGCACCGAGTCGGTGCTTTTTTAAGCTTGGCGTAACTAGATCTTGAGACAAATGGCAGTATTCATCCA
CAATTTTAAAAGAAAAGGGGGGATTGGGGGGTACAGTGCAGGGGAAAGAATAGTAGACATAATAGCAACA
GACATACAAACTAAAGAATTACAAAAACAAATTACAAAAATTCAAAATTTTCGGGTTTATTACAGGGACA
GCAGAGATCCACTTTGGCGCCGGCTCGAGGGGGCCCGGGTGCAAAGATGGATAAAGTTTTAAACAGAGAG
GAATCTTTGCAGCTAATGGACCTTCTAGGTCTTGAAAGGAGTGGGAATTGGCTCCGGTGCCCGTCAGTGG
GCAGAGCGCA
